>Addgene plasmid #21262 | CFP-C1-PLCdelta-PH | depositor full sequence | sequence record 9837 | Author sequence
TAGTTATTAATAGTAATCAATTACGGGGTCATTAGTTCATAGCCCATATATGGAGTTCCGCGTTACATAA
CTTACGGTAAATGGCCCGCCTGGCTGACCGCCCAACGACCCCCGCCCATTGACGTCAATAATGACGTATG
TTCCCATAGTAACGCCAATAGGGACTTTCCATTGACGTCAATGGGTGGAGTATTTACGGTAAACTGCCCA
CTTGGCAGTACATCAAGTGTATCATATGCCAAGTACGCCCCCTATTGACGTCAATGACGGTAAATGGCCC
GCCTGGCATTATGCCCAGTACATGACCTTATGGGACTTTCCTACTTGGCAGTACATCTACGTATTAGTCA
TCGCTATTACCATGGTGATGCGGTTTTGGCAGTACATCAATGGGCGTGGATAGCGGTTTGACTCACGGGG
ATTTCCAAGTCTCCACCCCATTGACGTCAATGGGAGTTTGTTTTGGCACCAAAATCAACGGGACTTTCCA
AAATGTCGTAACAACTCCGCCCCATTGACGCAAATGGGCGGTAGGCGTGTACGGTGGGAGGTCTATATAA
GCAGAGCTGGTTTAGTGAACCGTCAGATCCGCTAGCGATGGTGAGCAAGGGCGAGGAGCTGTTCACCGGG
GTGGTGCCCATCCTGGTCGAGCTGGACGGCGACGTAAACGGCCACAGGTTCAGCGTGTCCGGCGAGGGCG
AGGGCGATGCCACCTACGGCAAGCTGACCCTGAAGTTCATCTGCACCACCGGCAAGCTGCCCGTGCCCTG
GCCCACCCTCGTGACCACCCTGACCTGGGGCGTGCAGTGCTTCAGCCGCTACCCCGACCACATGAAGCAG
CACGACTTCTTCAAGTCCGCCATGCCCGAAGGCTACGTCCAGGAGCGTACCATCTTCTTCAAGGACGACG
GCAACTACAAGACCCGCGCCGAGGTGAAGTTCGAGGGCGACACCCTGGTGAACCGCATCGAGCTGAAGGG
CATCGACTTCAAGGAGGACGGCAACATCCTGGGGCACAAGCTGGAGTACAACTACATCAGCCACAACGTC
TATATCACCGCCGACAAGCAGAAGAACGGCATCAAGGCCCACTTCAAGATCCGCCACAACATCGAGGACG
GCAGCGTGCAGCTCGCCGACCACTACCAGCAGAACACCCCCATCGGCGACGGCCCCGTGCTGCTGCCCGA
CAACCACTACCTGAGCACCCAGTCCGCCCTGAGCAAAGACCCCAACGAGAAGCGCGATCACATGGTCCTG
CTGGAGTTCGTGACCGCCGCCGGGATCACTCTCGGCATGGACGAGCTGTACAAGAGATCTCGAGCTCAAG
CTTCGAATTCTGCAGTCGACGGTACCGCGGGCCCGGGATCCATGGACTCGGGCCGGGACTTCCTGACCCT
GCACGGCCTACAGGATGATGAGGATCTACAGGCGCTGCTGAAGGGCAGCCAGCTCCTGAAGGTGAAGTCC
AGCTCATGGAGGAGAGAGCGCTTCTACAAGTTGCAGGAGGACTGCAAGACCATCTGGCAGGAGTCCCGCA
AGGTCATGCGGACCCCGGAGTCCCAGCTGTTCTCCATCGAGGACATTCAGGAGGTGCGAATGGGGCACCG
CACGGAGGGTCTGGAGAAGTTCGCCCGTGATGTGCCCGAGGACCGCTGCTTCTCCATTGTCTTCAAGGAC
CAGCGCAATACACTAGACCTCATCGCCCCATCGCCAGCTGATGCCCAGCACTGGGTGCTGGGGCTGCACA
AGATCATCCACCACTCAGGCTCCATGGACCAGCGTCAGAAGCTACAGCACTGGATTCACTCCTGCTTGCG
AAAAGCTGACAAAAACAAGGACAACAAGATGAGCTTCAAGGAGCTGCAGAACTTCCTGAAGGAGCTCAAC
ATCCAGTAATCTAGATAACTGATCATAATCAGCCATACCACATTTGTAGAGGTTTTACTTGCTTTAAAAA
ACCTCCCACACCTCCCCCTGAACCTGAAACATAAAATGAATGCAATTGTTGTTGTTAACTTGTTTATTGC
AGCTTATAATGGTTACAAATAAAGCAATAGCATCACAAATTTCACAAATAAAGCATTTTTTTCACTGCAT
TCTAGTTGTGGTTTGTCCAAACTCATCAATGTATCTTAAGGCGTAAATTGTAAGCGTTAATATTTTGTTA
AAATTCGCGTTAAATTTTTGTTAAATCAGCTCATTTTTTAACCAATAGGCCGAAATCGGCAAAATCCCTT
ATAAATCAAAAGAATAGACCGAGATAGGGT
[37 nt withheld, positions 2271-2307]
AAAGAACGTGGACTCCAACGTCAAAGG
[49 nt withheld, positions 2335-2383]
T
[91 nt withheld, positions 2385-2475]
G
[124 nt withheld, positions 2477-2600]
CAGGTGGCACTTTTCGGGGAAATGTGCGCGGAACCCCTATTTGTTTATTTTTCTAAATACATTCAAATAT
GTATCCGCTCATGAGACAATAACCCTGATAAATGCTTCAATAATATTGAAAAAGGAAGAGTCCTGAGGCG
GAAAGAACCAGCTGTGGAATGTGTGTCAGTTAGGGTGTGGAAAGTCCCCAGGCTCCCCAGCAGGCAGAAG
TATGCAAAGCATGCATCTCAATTAGTCAGCAACCAGGTGTGGAAAGTCCCCAGGCTCCCCAGCAGGCAGA
AGTATGCAAAGCATGCATCTCAATTAGTCAGCAACCATAGTCCCGCCCCTAACTCCGCCCATCCCGCCCC
TAACTCCGCCCAGTTCCGCCCATTCTCCGCCCCATGGCTGACTAATTTTTTTTATTTATGCAGAGGCCGA
GGCCGCCTCGGCCTCTGAGCTATTCCAGAAGTAGTGAGGAGGCTTTTTTGGAGGCCTAGGCTTTTGCAAA
GATCGATCAAGAGACAGGATGAGGATCGTTTCGCATGATTGAACAAGATGGATTGCACGCAGGTTCTCCG
GCCGCTTGGGTGGAGAGGCTATTCGGCTATGACTGGGCACAACAGACAATCGGCTGCTCTGATGCCGCCG
TGTTCCGGCTGTCAGCGCAGGGGCGCCCGGTTCTTTTTGTCAAGACCGACCTGTCCGGTGCCCTGAATGA
ACTGCAAGACGAGGCAGCGCGGCTATCGTGGCTGGCCACGACGGGCGTTCCTTGCGCAGCTGTGCTCGAC
GTTGTCACTGAAGCGGGAAGGGACTGGCTGCTATTGGGCGAAGTGCCGGGGCAGGATCTCCTGTCATCTC
ACCTTGCTCCTGCCGAGAAAGTATCCATCATGGCTGATGCAATGCGGCGGCTGCATACGCTTGATCCGGC
TACCTGCCCATTCGACCACCAAGCGAAACATCGCATCGAGCGAGCACGTACTCGGATGGAAGCCGGTCTT
GTCGATCAGGATGATCTGGACGAAGAGCATCAGGGGCTCGCGCCAGCCGAACTGTTCGCCAGGCTCAAGG
CGAGCATGCCCGACGGCGAGGATCTCGTCGTGACCCATGGCGATGCCTGCTTGCCGAATATCATGGTGGA
AAATGGCCGCTTTTCTGGATTCATCGACTGTGGCCGGCTGGGTGTGGCGGACCGCTATCAGGACATAGCG
TTGGCTACCCGTGATATTGCTGAAGAGCTTGGCGGCGAATGGGCTGACCGCTTCCTCGTGCTTTACGGTA
TCGCCGCTCCCGATTCGCAGCGCATCGCCTTCTATCGCCTTCTTGACGAGTTCTTCTGAGCGGGACTCTG
GGGTTCGAAATGACCGACCAAGCGACGCCCAACCTGCCATCACGAGATTTCGATTCCACCGCCGCCTTCT
ATGAAAGGTTGGGCTTCGGAATCGTTTTCCGGGACGCCGGCTGGATGATCCTCCAGCGCGGGGATCTCAT
GCTGGAGTTCTTCGCCCACCCTAGGGGGAGGCTAACTGAAACACGGAAGGAGACAATACCGGAAGGAACC
CGCGCTATGACGGCAATAAAAAGACAGAATAAAACGCACGGTGTTGGGTCGTTTGTTCATAAACGCGGGG
TTCGGTCCCAGGGCTGGCACTCTGTCGATACCCCACCGAGACCCCATTGGGGCCAATACGCCCGCGTTTC
TTCCTTTTCCCCACCCCACCCCCCAAGTTCGGGTGAAGGCCCAGGGCTCGCAGCCAACGTCGGGGCGGCA
GGCCCTGCCATAGCCTCAGGTTACTCATATATACTTTAGATTGATTTAAAACTTCATTTTTAATTTAAAA
GGATCTAGGTGAAGATCCTTTTTGATAATCTCATGACCAAAATCCCTTAACGTGAGTTTTCGTTCCACTG
AGCGTCAGACCCCGTAGAAAAGATCAAAGGATCTTCTTGAGATCCTTTTTTTCTGCGCGTAATCTGCTGC
TTGCAAACAAAAAAACCACCGCTACCAGCGGTGGTTTGTTTGCCGGATCAAGAGCTACCAACTCTTTTTC
CGAAGGTAACTGGCTTCAGCAGAGCGCAGATACCAAATACTGTCCTTCTAGTGTAGCCGTAGTTAGGCCA
CCACTTCAAGAACTCTGTAGCACCGCCTACATACCTCGCTCTGCTAATCCTGTTACCAGTGGCTGCTGCC
AGTGGCGATAAGTCGTGTCTTACCGGGTTGGACTCAAGACGATAGTTACCGGATAAGGCGCAGCGGTCGG
GCTGAACGGGGGGTTCGTGCACACAGCCCAGCTTGGAGCGAACGACCTACACCGAACTGAGATACCTACA
GCGTGAGCTATGAGAAAGCGCCACGCTTCCCGAAGGGAGAAAGGCGGACAGGTATCCGGTAAGCGGCAGG
GTCGGAACAGGAGAGCGCACGAGGGAGCTTCCAGGGGGAAACGCCTGGTATCTTTATAGTCCTGTCGGGT
TTCGCCACCTCTGACTTGAGCGTCGATTTTTGTGATGCTCGTCAGGGGGGCGGAGCCTATGGAAAAACGC
CAGCAACGCGGCCTTTTTACGGTTCCTGGCCTTTTGCTGGCCTTTTGCTCACATGTTCTTTCCTGCGTTA
TCCCCTGATTCTGTGGATAACCGTATTACCGCCATGCAT
Features (pLannotate 1.2.2; 15 found; start..end, strand, type, name):
     61..364     +  enhancer       CMV enhancer: human cytomegalovirus immediate early enhancer
    365..568     +  promoter       CMV promoter: human cytomegalovirus (CMV) immediate early promoter
    598..1314    +  CDS            CFP: cyan variant of GFP mammalian codon-optimized
   1315..1371    +  misc_feature   MCS: multiple cloning site
   1372..1896    +  CDS            PLCD1 (fragment): PLCD1_HUMAN - Experimental evidence at protein level: Swiss-Prot protein existence level 1. The production of the second messenger molecules diacylglycerol (DAG) and inositol 1,4,5-trisphosphate (IP3) is mediated by activated phosphatidylinositol-specific phospholipase C enzymes (PubMed:9188725). Essential for trophoblast and placental development (By similarity). Binds phosphatidylinositol 4,5-bisphosphate (PubMed:7890667, PubMed:9188725). From Homo sapiens (Human).
   1910..1994    +  CDS            large T antigen (fragment): large T antigen from SV40 (simian virus 40)
   2017..2138    +  polyA_signal   SV40 poly(A) signal: SV40 polyadenylation signal
   2172..2600    -  rep_origin     f1 ori (sequence partly withheld): f1 bacteriophage origin of replication; arrow indicates direction of (+) strand synthesis
   2627..2731    +  promoter       AmpR promoter: bla
   2733..3090    +  promoter       SV40 promoter: SV40 enhancer and early promoter
   3125..3919    +  CDS            NeoR/KanR: aminoglycoside phosphotransferase from Tn5; aph(3')-II (or nptII); confers resistance to neomycin, kanamycin, and G418 (Geneticin®)
   3940..4092    +  CDS            ble (fragment): BLE_KLEPN - Experimental evidence at protein level: Swiss-Prot protein existence level 1. Binding protein with a strong affinity to the bleomycin family of antibiotics. Binds to CL990; an antimitotic-antibiotic compound. From Klebsiella pneumoniae.
   4151..4198    +  polyA_signal   HSV TK poly(A) signal: herpes simplex virus thymidine kinase polyadenylation signal (Cole and Stacy, 1985)
   4289..4305    -  polyA_signal   bGH poly(A) signal (fragment): bovine growth hormone polyadenylation signal
   4527..5115    +  rep_origin     ori: high-copy-number ColE1/pMB1/pBR322/pUC origin of replication
