[The description below was written by a language model from this plasmid's Addgene catalogue record and pLannotate feature annotations shown in this document.]
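Description:
CFP-C1-PLCdelta-PH is a mammalian expression plasmid built on a Clontech C1-type fluorescent protein backbone, in which the pleckstrin homology (PH) domain of human phospholipase C delta 1 (PLCD1) is fused to the C-terminus of cyan fluorescent protein. The full depositor sequence is about 5.2 kb. Expression is driven by the human cytomegalovirus immediate early enhancer and promoter. This is followed by the codon-optimized CFP coding sequence, the multiple cloning site acting as a linker, and the roughly 525 bp PLCD1 fragment, which was inserted between BamHI and XbaI sites. An SV40 polyadenylation signal terminates the transcript. The short large T antigen fragment annotated just upstream of it is most likely part of that SV40-derived region rather than a functional element.

The plasmid replicates in E. coli from a high-copy ColE1/pUC-type origin and also carries an f1 origin for single-stranded DNA production. A single Tn5 aminoglycoside phosphotransferase gene provides both selections. It is transcribed from a bacterial bla promoter for kanamycin resistance and from the SV40 early promoter/enhancer for G418 selection of stably transfected mammalian cells, with an HSV TK polyadenylation signal downstream. The small ble and bGH poly(A) fragments in the annotation look like backbone remnants or incidental matches.

The PLCD1 PH domain binds phosphatidylinositol 4,5-bisphosphate, so the CFP fusion serves as a live-cell fluorescent probe for this lipid, mainly at the plasma membrane. The associated publication used such probes to follow localized changes in PI(4,5)P2 at sites of phagocytosis.
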