Addgene plasmid #21262: CFP-C1-PLCdelta-PH
Depositing lab: Tobias Meyer. Publication: Localized biphasic changes in phosphatidylinositol-4,5-bisphosphate at sites of phagocytosis. Botelho RJ, Teruel M, Dierckman R, Anderson R, Wells A, York JD, Meyer T, Grinstein S. J Cell Biol. 2000 Dec 25. 151(7):1353-68. 10.1083/jcb.151.7.1353 PubMed 11134066.
Backbone
  Vector backbone: C1
  Backbone manufacturer: Clontech
  Backbone size w/o insert (bp): 4701
  Vector type: Mammalian Expression
  Selectable markers: Neomycin (select with G418)
Growth in bacteria
  Bacterial resistance: Kanamycin, 50 μg/mL
  Growth temperature: 37°C
  Growth strain: DH5alpha
  Copy number: Unknown
Gene/Insert
  Gene/Insert name: PLCdelta
  Species: H. sapiens (human)
  Insert size (bp): 528
  Mutation: PH domain of PLCdelta (human). Also known as PLCdelta-PH-CFP. Lab plasmid WC0026.
  Entrez Gene: PLCD1 (a.k.a. NDNC3, PLC-III)
  Tag / fusion protein: CFP
  Cloning method: Restriction Enzyme; 5′ cloning site BamH1 (unknown if destroyed); 3′ cloning site XbaI (unknown if destroyed)
  Sequencing primers: 5′ n/a
Terms and licenses: Academic/Nonprofit Terms; Industry Terms: Not Available to Industry
How to cite: CFP-C1-PLCdelta-PH was a gift from Tobias Meyer (Addgene plasmid # 21262 ; http://n2t.net/addgene:21262 ; RRID:Addgene_21262)
