>Addgene plasmid #21262 | CFP-C1-PLCdelta-PH | addgene partial sequence | sequence record 27097 | 21262 with EGFP-C
TCTCGGCATGGACGAGCTGTACAAGAGATCTCGAGCTCAAGCTTCGAATTCTGCAGTCGACGGTACCGCG
GGCCCGGGATCCATGGACTCGGGCCGGGACTTCCTGACCCTGCACGGCCTACAGGATGATGAGGATCTAC
AGGCGCTGCTGAAGGGCAGCCAGCTCCTGAAGGTGAAGTCCAGCTCATGGAGGAGAGAGCGCTTCTACAA
GTTGCAGGAGGACTGCAAGACCATCTGGCAGGAGTCCCGCAAGGTCATGCGGACCCCGGAGTCCCAGCTG
TTCTCCATCGAGGACATTCAGGAGGTGCGAATGGGGCACCGCACGGAGGGTCTGGAGAAGTTCGCCCGTG
ATGTGCCCGAGGACCGCTGCTTCTCCATTGTCTTCAAGGACCAGCGCAATACACTAGACCTCATCGCCCC
ATCGCCAGCTGATGCCCAGCACTGGGTGCTGGGGCTGCACAAGATCATCCACCACTCAGGCTCCATGGAC
CAGCGTCAGAAGCTACAGCACTGGATTCACTCCTGCTTGCGAAAAGCTGACAAAAACAAGGACAACAAGA
TGAGCTTCAAGGAGCTGCAGAACTTCCTGAAGGAGCTCAACATCCAGTAATCTAGATAACTGATCATAAT
CAGCCATACCACATTTGTAGAGGTTTTACTTGCTTTAAAACAACCTCCCACACCTCCCCCTGAACCTGAA
ACATAAAATGAATGCAATTGTTGTTGTTAACTTGTTTATTGCAGC
